>Addgene plasmid #231292 | pAVEC2_N-StrepIII | addgene full sequence | sequence record 460942 | Addgene NGS Result
TTGAGATCCTTTTTTTCTGCGCGTAATCTGCTGCTTGCAAACAAAAAAACCACCGCTACCAGCGGTGGTT
TGTTTGCCGGATCAAGAGCTACCAACTCTTTTTCCGAAGGTAACTGGCTTCAGCAGAGCGCAGATACCAA
ATACTGTTCTTCTAGTGTAGCCGTAGTTAGGCCACCACTTCAAGAACTCTGTAGCACCGCCTACATACCT
CGCTCTGCTAATCCTGTTACCAGTGGCTGCTGCCAGTGGCGATAAGTCGTGTCTTACCGGGTTGGACTCA
AGACGATAGTTACCGGATAAGGCGCAGCGGTCGGGCTGAACGGGGGGTTCGTGCACACAGCCCAGCTTGG
AGCGAACGACCTACACCGAACTGAGATACCTACAGCGTGAGCTATGAGAAAGCGCCACGCTTCCCGAAGG
GAGAAAGGCGGACAGGTATCCGGTAAGCGGCAGGGTCGGAACAGGAGAGCGCACGAGGGAGCTTCCAGGG
GGAAACGCCTGGTATCTTTATAGTCCTGTCGGGTTTCGCCACCTCTGACTTGAGCGTCGATTTTTGTGAT
GCTCGTCAGGGGGGCGGAGCCTATGGAAAAACGCCAGCAACGCGGCCTTTTTACGGTTCCTGGCCTTTTG
CTGGCCTTTTGCTCACATGTTCTTTCCTGCGTTATCCCCTGATTCTGTGGATAACCGTATTACCGCCTTT
GAGTGACTGAAGAACCGAGCGCCGCCGTCTAAAAAGGTGATGTGTATTTGAGTAAAACAGCTTGCGTCAT
GCGGTCGCTGCGTATATGATGCGATGAGTAAATAAACAAATACGCAAGGGGAACGCATGAAGGTTATCGC
TGTACTTAACCAGAAAGGCGGGTCAGGCAAGACGACCATCGCAACCCATCTAGCCCGCGCCCTGCAACTC
GCCGGGGCCGATGTTCTGTTAGTCGATTCCGATCCCCAGGGCAGTGCCCGCGATTGGGCGGCCGTGCGGG
AAGATCAACCGCTAACCGTTGTCGGCATCGACCGCCCGACGATTGACCGCGACGTGAAGGCCATCGGCCG
GCGCGACTTCGTAGTGATCGACGGAGCGCCCCAGGCGGCGGACTTGGCTGTGTCCGCGATCAAGGCAGCC
GACTTCGTGCTGATTCCGGTGCAGCCAAGCCCTTACGACATATGGGCCACCGCCGACCTGGTGGAGCTGG
TTAAGCAGCGCATTGAGGTCACGGATGGAAGGCTACAAGCGGCCTTTGTCGTGTCGCGGGCGATCAAAGG
CACGCGCATCGGCGGTGAGGTTGCCGAGGCGCTGGCCGGGTACGAGCTGCCCATTCTTGAGTCCCGTATC
ACGCAGCGCGTGAGCTACCCAGGCACTGCCGCCGCCGGCACAACCGTTCTTGAATCAGAACCCGAGGGCG
ACGCTGCCCGCGAGGTCCAGGCGCTGGCCGCTGAAATTAAATCAAAACTCATTTGAGTTAATGAGGTAAA
GAGAAAATGAGCAAAAGCACAAACACGCTAAGTGCCGGCCGTCCGAGCGCACGCAGCAGCAAGGCTGCAA
CGTTGGCCAGCCTGGCAGACACGCCAGCCATGAAGCGGGTCAACTTTCAGTTGCCGGCGGAGGATCACAC
CAAGCTGAAGATGTACGCGGTACGCCAAGGCAAGACCATTACCGAGCTGCTATCTGAATACATCGCGCAG
CTACCAGAGTAAATGAGCAAATGAATAAATGAGTAGATGAATTTTAGCGGCTAAAGGAGGCGGCATGGAA
AATCAAGAACAACCAGGCACCGACGCCGTGGAATGCCCCATGTGTGGAGGAACGGGCGGTTGGCCAGGCG
TAAGCGGCTGGGTTGCCTGCCGGCCCTGCAATGGCACTGGAACCCCCAAGCCCGAGGAATCGGCGTGAGC
GGTCGCAAACCATCCGGCCCGGTACAAATCGGCGCGGCGCTGGGTGATGACCTGGTGGAGAAGTTGAAGG
CCGCGCAGGCCGCCCAGCGGCAACGCATCGAGGCAGAAGCACGCCCCGGTGAATCGTGGCAAGCGGCCGC
TGATCGAATCCGCAAAGAATCCCGGCAACCGCCGGCAGCCGGTGCGCCGTCGATTAGGAAGCCGCCCAAG
GGCGACGAGCAACCAGATTTTTTCGTTCCGATGCTCTATGACGTGGGCACCCGCGATAGTCGCAGCATCA
TGGACGTGGCCGTTTTCCGTCTGTCGAAGCGTGACCGACGAGCTGGCGAGGTGATCCGCTACGAGCTTCC
AGACGGGCACGTAGAGGTTTCCGCAGGGCCGGCCGGCATGGCCAGTGTGTGGGATTACGACCTGGTACTG
ATGGCGGTTTCCCATCTAACCGAATCCATGAACCGATACCGGGAAGGGAAGGGAGACAAGCCCGGCCGCG
TGTTCCGTCCACACGTTGCGGACGTACTCAAGTTCTGCCGGCGAGCCGATGGCGGAAAGCAGAAAGACGA
CCTGGTAGAAACCTGCATTCGGTTAAACACCACGCACGTTGCCATGCAGCGTACGAAGAAGGCCAAGAAC
GGCCGCCTGGTGACGGTATCCGAGGGTGAAGCCTTGATTAGCCGCTACAAGATCGTAAAGAGCGAAACCG
GGCGGCCGGAGTACATCGAGATCGAGCTAGCTGATTGGATGTACCGCGAGATCACAGAAGGCAAGAACCC
GGACGTGCTGACGGTTCACCCCGATTACTTTTTGATCGATCCCGGCATCGGCCGTTTTCTCTACCGCCTG
GCACGCCGCGCCGCAGGCAAGGCAGAAGCCAGATGGTTGTTCAAGACGATCTACGAACGCAGTGGCAGCG
CCGGAGAGTTCAAGAAGTTCTGTTTCACCGTGCGCAAGCTGATCGGGTCAAATGACCTGCCGGAGTACGA
TTTGAAGGAGGAGGCGGGGCAGGCTGGCCCGATCCTAGTCATGCGCTACCGCAACCTGATCGAGGGCGAA
GCATCCGCCGGTTCCTAATGTACGGAGCAGATGCTAGGGCAAATTGCCCTAGCAGGGGAAAAAGGTCGAA
AAGGTCTCTTTCCTGTGGATAGCACGTACATTGGGAACCCAAAGCCGTACATTGGGAACCGGAACCCGTA
CATTGGGAACCCAAAGCCGTACATTGGGAACCGGTCACACATGTAAGTGACTGATATAAAAGAGAAAAAA
GGCGATTTTTCCGCCTAAAACTCTTTAAAACTTATTAAAACTCTTAAAACCCGCCTGGCCTGTGCATAAC
TGTCTGGCCAGCGCACAGCCGAAGAGCTGCAAAAAGCGCCTACCCTTCGGTCGCTGCGCTCCCTACGCCC
CGCCGCTTCGCGTCGGCCTATCGCGGCCGCTGGCCGCTCAAAAATGGCTGGCCTACGGCCAGGCAATCTA
CCAGCGCGCGGACAAGCTAGGATTGGCAGGATATATTCAGTTGTAAATGCGAGCTGTTGGCTGGCTGGTG
GCAGGATATATTCAGTTGTAAATAAATTGACGCTTAGACAACTTAATAACACATTGCGGACGTTTTTAAT
GTACTGAATTAACGCCGAATTAATTCGAGCTCTCTAGAAAGCTTATCTTTAATCATATTCCATAGTCCAT
ACCATAGCACATACAGTAGTTATATGCTGCAGAAGAGATCCAACAAAACATTCACAATGGATTATAGAAA
CATTTGTTTATTCATTATAATGAGATCTTACATTCATTTAATATTAGAAAAAGCCACAAATTCATAACAC
AACAAGCCAAGAAGAAAACACAAACTTAAGCACACAAGCTTTTTATTTGACACACCAAATATTTCATCTT
CATCTTCATATTTACTCGCTTTCTTTTTCGAAGGTCTCAGTACCTTCAGGGCATCCTCTTGATACATTAC
TTTCCACTTCGATTGGGGCAAGCTGTAGCAGTTCTTGCTTAGACCGAATTGCCATCTCACAGAGATGCTG
AAGAGTTCGCGACCCTCCAGAAACGGTGATACTAACTCCTCGAAACCGAATACTATAGGTACATCCGATC
TGGTCGAAACCGAAAAATCGAGATGCTGCATAGTTAACCGAATCTCCCGTCCAAGATCCAAGGACTCTGT
GCAGTGAAGCTTCCGTCCTGTCGTATCTGAGATATCTCTTAAATACAACTTTCCCGAAACCCCAGCTTTC
CTTGAAACCAAGGGGATTATCTTGATTCGAATTAGTCTCATCGTTATGTAGCCGCCACTCAGTCCAACTC
GGACTTTCGTCAGGAAGTTTGAAGGGAGAAGTGGTACCTCCTGATCCTCCATCCCAACGTTCACTGTTAG
CTTGTTCCCTAGCGTCGTTTCCTTGTATAGCTCGTTCCATCTGTTAATCAGAAAAACTCAGATTAATCGA
CAAATTCGATCGCACAAACTAGAAACTAACACCAGATCTAGATAGAAATCACAAATCGAAGAGTAATTAT
TCGACAAAACTCAAATTATTTGAACAAATCGGATGATATCTATGAAACCCTAATCGAGAATTAAGATGAT
ATCTAACGATCAAACCCAGAAAATCGTCTTCGATCTAAGATTAACAGAATCTAAACCAAAGAACATATAC
GAAATTGGGATCGAACGAAAACAAAATCGAAGATTTTGAGAGAATAAGGAACACAGAAATTTACCTTCAT
CACGGTAGAGAGAATTGAGAGAAAGTTTTTAAGATTTTGAGAAATTGAAATCTGAATTGTGAAGAAGAAG
AGCTCTTTGGGTATTGTTTTATAGAAGAAGAAGAAGAAAAGACGAGGACGACTAGGTCACGAGAAAGCTA
AGGCGGTGAAGCAATAGCTAATAATAAAATGACACGTGTATTGAGCGTTGTTTACACGCAAAGTTGTTTT
TGGCTAATTGCCTTATTTTTAGGTTGAGGAAAAGTATTTGTGCTTTGAGTTGATAAACACGACTCGTGTG
TGCCGGCTGCAACCACTTTGACGCCGTTTATTACTGACTCGTCGACTCGAGACTAGAGCCAAGCTGATCT
CCTTTGCCCCGGAGATCACCATGGACGACTTTCTCTATCTCTACGATCTAGGAAGAAAGTTCGACGGAGA
AGGTGACGATACCATGTTCACCACCGATAATGAGAAGATTAGCCTCTTCAATTTCAGAAAGAATGCTGAC
CCACAGATGGTTAGAGAGGCTTACGCGGCAGGTCTCATCAAGACGATCTACCCGAGTAATAATCTCCAGG
AGATCAAATACCTTCCCAAGAAGGTTAAAGATGCAGTCAAAAGATTCAGGACTAACTGCATCAAGAACAC
AGAGAAAGATATATTTCTCAAGATCAGAAGTACTATTCCAGTATGGACGATTCAAGGCTTGCTTCATAAA
CCAAGGCAAGTAATAGAGATTGGAGTCTCTAAGAAAGTAGTTCCTACTGAATCAAAGGCCATGGAGTCAA
AAATTCAGATCGAGGATCTAACAGAACTCGCCGTGAAGACTGGCGAACAGTTCATACAGAGTCTTTTACG
ACTCAATGACAAGAAGAAAATCTTCGTCAACATGGTGGAGCACGACACTCTCGTCTACTCCAAGAATATC
AAAGATACAGTCTCAGAAGACCAAAGGGCTATTGAGACTTTTCAACAAAGGGTAATATCGGGAAACCTCC
TCGGATTCCATTGCCCAGCTATCTGTCACTTCATCAAAAGGACAGTAGAAAAGGAAGGTGGCACCTACAA
ATGCCATCATTGCGATAAAGGAAAGGCTATCGTTCAAGATGCCTCTGCCGACAGTGGTCCCAAAGATGGA
CCCCCACCCACGAGGAGCATCGTGGAAAAAGAAGACGTTCCAACCACGTCTTCAAAGCAAGTGGATTGAT
GTGATATCTCCACTGACGTAAGGGATGACGCACAATCCCACTATCCTTCGCAATGAGACTTTTCAACAAA
GGGTAATATCGGGAAACCTCCTCGGATTCCATTGCCCAGCTATCTGTCACTTCATCAAAAGGACAGTAGA
AAAGGAAGGTGGCACCTACAAATGCCATCATTGCGATAAAGGAAAGGCTATCGTTCAAGATGCCTCTGCC
GACAGTGGTCCCAAAGATGGACCCCCACCCACGAGGAGCATCGTGGAAAAAGAAGACGTTCCAACCACGT
CTTCAAAGCAAGTGGATTGATGTGATATCTCCACTGACGTAAGGGATGACGCACAATCCCACTATCCTTC
GCAAGACCCTTCCTCTATATAAGGAAGTTCATTTCATTTGGAGAGAGGCCTATTTTTACAACAATTACCA
ACAACAACAAACAACAAACAACATTACAATTACTATTTACAATTACAGGCCTCCCGGGACCATGTACCCA
TACGATGTCCCAGATTATGCCGCCGGAGCCTATCCTTATGATGTTCCTGATTACGCTGCTGGTGCTTACC
CTTACGATGTGCCTGACTACGCCGGTGGTGGTAGTGGTGGTGGAAGTGGAGGATCTGCTTGGAGCCATCC
TCAGTTCGAGAAAGGAGGAGGATCTGGAGGAGGTTCTGGTGGTTCTGCTTGGTCTCATCCACAGTTTGAG
AAGTCAGGAAGCGAAACACCAGGAACATCAGAAAGTGCAACACCAGAATCTGGATCCGGCTCTGAAACTC
CTGGTACTAGTGAATCGGCTACCCCTGAATCAGGGTCCTGATCACGGCCATGCTAGAGTCCGCAAAAATC
ACCAGTCTCTCTCTACAAATCTATCTCTCTCTATTTTTCTCCAGAATAATGTGTGAGTAGTTCCCAGATA
AGGGAATTAGGGTTCTTATAGGGTTTCGCTCATGTGTTGAGCATATAAGAAACCCTTAGTATGTATTTGT
ATTTGTAAAATACTTCTATCAATAAAATTTCTAATTCCTAAAACCAAAATCCAGTGACCTGGTAACCTGG
CAGGATATATGCGGTTGTAATTTTGGCAGGATATATGCGGTTGTAATTCATTTTTATTGTCTAAATTTCT
GTATTTGTTTGTTTGCAATTAGATCCACGTTGTGTCTCAAAATCTCTGATGTTACATTGCACAAGATAAA
AATATATCATCATGAACAATAAAACTGTCTGCTTACATAAACAGTAATACAAGGGGTGTTATGAGCCATA
TTCAACGGGAAACGTCGAGGCCGCGATTAAATTCCAACATGGATGCTGATTTATATGGGTATAAATGGGC
TCGCGATAATGTCGGGCAATCAGGTGCGACAATCTATCGCTTGTATGGGAAGCCCGATGCGCCAGAGTTG
TTTCTGAAACATGGCAAAGGTAGCGTTGCCAATGATGTTACAGATGAGATGGTCAGACTAAACTGGCTGA
CGGAATTTATGCCTCTTCCGACCATCAAGCATTTTATCCGTACTCCTGATGATGCATGGTTACTCACCAC
TGCGATCCCCGGAAAAACAGCATTCCAGGTATTAGAAGAATATCCTGATTCAGGTGAAAATATTGTTGAT
GCGCTGGCAGTGTTCCTGCGCCGGTTGCATTCGATTCCTGTTTGTAATTGTCCTTTTAACAGCGATCGCG
TATTTCGTCTCGCTCAGGCGCAATCACGAATGAATAACGGTTTGGTTGATGCGAGTGATTTTGATGACGA
GCGTAATGGCTGGCCTGTTGAACAAGTCTGGAAAGAAATGCATAAACTTTTGCCATTCTCACCGGATTCA
GTCGTCACTCATGGTGATTTCTCACTTGATAACCTTATTTTTGACGAGGGGAAATTAATAGGTTGTATTG
ATGTTGGACGAGTCGGAATCGCAGACCGATACCAGGATCTTGCCATCCTATGGAACTGCCTCGGTGAGTT
TTCTCCTTCATTACAGAAACGGCTTTTTCAAAAATATGGTATTGATAATCCTGATATGAATAAATTGCAG
TTTCATTTGATGCTCGATGAGTTTTTCTAATCAGAATTGGTTAATTGGTTGTAACACTGGCAGAGCATTA
CGCTGACTTGACGGGACGGCGCAAGCTCATGACCAAAATCCCTTAACGTGAGTTACGCGTCGTTCCACTG
AGCGTCAGACCCCGTAGAAAAGATCAAAGGATCTTC
Features (pLannotate 1.2.2; 14 found; start..end, strand, type, name):
      1..589     +  rep_origin     ori: high-copy-number ColE1/pMB1/pBR322/pUC origin of replication
    827..1456    +  CDS            pVS1 StaA: stability protein from the Pseudomonas plasmid pVS1 (Heeb et al., 2000)
   1885..2958    +  CDS            pVS1 RepA: replication protein from the Pseudomonas plasmid pVS1 (Heeb et al., 2000)
   3024..3218    +  rep_origin     pVS1 oriV: origin of replication for the Pseudomonas plasmid pVS1 (Heeb et al., 2000)
   3385..3408    +  misc_feature   LB T-DNA repeat: left border repeat from octopine Ach5 T-DNA
   3430..3453    +  misc_feature   LB T-DNA repeat: left border repeat from octopine Ach5 T-DNA
   3542..3790    -  terminator     HSP terminator: efficient transcription terminator from the Arabidopsis thaliana heat shock protein 18.2 gene (Nagaya et al., 2010)
   3795..4310    -  CDS            P19_TBSVC: Experimental evidence at protein level: Swiss-Prot protein existence level 1. Acts as a suppressor of RNA-mediated gene silencing, also known as post-transcriptional gene silencing (PTGS), a mechanism of plant viral defense that limits the accumulation of viral RNAs. Binds to short interfering RNAs (siRNAs) with high affinity. Acts as a molecular caliper to specifically select siRNAs based on the length of the duplex region of the RNA (By similarity). From Tomato bushy stunt virus (strain Cherry) (TBSV).
   5563..5863    +  promoter       CaMV 35S promoter (fragment): strong constitutive promoter from cauliflower mosaic virus
   5864..6205    +  promoter       CaMV 35S promoter: strong constitutive promoter from cauliflower mosaic virus
   6221..6276    +  misc_feature   TMV Ω: translational enhancer from the tobacco mosaic virus 5'-leader sequence (Gallie et al., 1988)
   6295..6317    +  CDS            3xHA (fragment): three tandem HA epitope tags
   6686..6845    +  polyA_signal   CaMV poly(A) signal (fragment): cauliflower mosaic virus polyadenylation signal
   7061..7870    +  CDS            KanR: aminoglycoside phosphotransferase; aph(3')-Ia; confers resistance to kanamycin in bacteria or G418 (Geneticin®) in eukaryotes
