[The description below was written by a language model from this plasmid's Addgene catalogue record and pLannotate feature annotations shown in this document.]
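Description:
pAVEC2_N-StrepIII is an empty plant expression backbone of the binary (T-DNA) type, intended for Agrobacterium-mediated transient expression of proteins fused to an N-terminal StrepIII affinity tag. According to the record it was assembled from fragments of pENTR, pEG103 and NPTII. The roughly 8 kb plasmid carries a high-copy ColE1/pUC-type origin for propagation in E. coli, together with the pVS1 replication module (StaA stability protein, RepA and oriV), which allows maintenance in Agrobacterium. Bacterial selection is by kanamycin through an aph(3')-Ia KanR gene. Two copies of the octopine-type left border repeat are annotated. No right border repeat and no plant selectable marker appear in the automated feature table, which fits a vector designed for transient rather than stable expression, though the annotation may simply be incomplete.

The primary expression cassette uses a CaMV 35S promoter preceded by an additional 35S fragment (apparently a duplicated-enhancer arrangement), followed by the TMV Ω translational enhancer and, downstream, a CaMV polyadenylation signal. The gene of interest would be placed between these elements, in frame after the tag. The StrepIII tag itself is not annotated, and the short "3xHA fragment" called just after the Ω leader is a partial match of only about 20 nt that may be spurious. A second cassette on the opposite strand encodes the tomato bushy stunt virus p19 protein. This protein binds siRNAs and suppresses post-transcriptional gene silencing, and so raises the yield of the co-delivered transgene. It is terminated by the Arabidopsis HSP18.2 terminator, but its promoter is not identified in the feature table. The vector is suited to producing Strep-tagged proteins in plant tissue for detection or affinity purification.
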