Addgene plasmid #231292: pAVEC2_N-StrepIII
Purpose: (Empty Backbone) For transiently expressing fusion proteins with N terminal StrepIII tags in plants (includes p19 silencing suppressor)
Depositing lab: Jacob Brunkard. Depositing organization: University of Wisconsin, Madison. Publication: Seamless, modular binary vectors for plant cell and molecular biology. Greenhalgh R, Horner W, Klimpel KA, Chatterjee S, Scarpin MR, Brunkard JO. Plant Biotechnol J. 2025 Jun 26. doi: 10.1111/pbi.70233. PubMed 40574375.
Backbone
  Vector backbone: Backbone assembled from fragments of pENTR, pEG103, and NPTII
  Vector type: Plant Expression
  Tag / fusion protein: StrepIII (N terminal on insert)
Growth in bacteria
  Bacterial resistance: Kanamycin, 50 μg/mL
  Growth temperature: 37°C
  Growth strain: DH5alpha
  Copy number: Unknown
Gene/Insert
  Gene/Insert name: None
  Mutation: N/A
  Tag / fusion protein: StrepIII (N terminal on insert)
Terms and licenses: Academic/Nonprofit Terms; Industry Terms: Not Available to Industry
Depositor comments: No gene inserted in primary locus, this is a vector backbone. pAVEC2 has a p19 expression cassette (TBSV p19 silencing supressor from tomato bushy stunt virus) inserted into a secondary locus for increased protein expression in plant transient expression experiments.
How to cite: pAVEC2_N-StrepIII was a gift from Jacob Brunkard (Addgene plasmid # 231292 ; http://n2t.net/addgene:231292 ; RRID:Addgene_231292)
